>Addgene plasmid #193456 | vHB66 | addgene full sequence | sequence record 381995 | Addgene NGS Result
AGATCTATATGCAACCCTGTGACGAGAGACAGGGAGTGCTGTTAGAGAAGAGCGCACATTCAGCGCTCAA
GTGGTCTTGCGTTTGGTGTCAGCACGAGGTGCGCCAGACCCAGGTCGCACGCAGGCCCCTCAGCGCGGTC
GCCGTGTGTTGGTATTGTGTGCCTGAGTGATGCGGAATGCGTTCTGCTTGTAGGCGTACGAGACCGACGC
CAGGCGGCCTGTCGTGCTGGGCTCGTCCGCGGCAGGCTCTGTAGGGCTGGCGCGGAGTGGGCGATCGTCC
TCCCGCCGCGAGGAAACAGCAACGGACAGGCTTCATTGCCACCTCATCGCCGCTTTCGCGCTCGAGGCCA
GGGCGTGGCGAGCAGGTAAGAATCTGAGAAGTTGAATTGTGAATTAACACAAAGAAGACGAACGAACCCG
CCGTGGTATGGAAGAAGGCCACCTCAACCAATCTCAAGATCACCTCCTAATCGTCCAACCCGGCCTACAA
TCGCGCACATCAGCACTCGATCTCGCACTTCGGTCCGTTTGGCCCTCGAGCCAAAGCCAAGCAGTTTTCC
AGGCACCGTTGAAGTGCGAATAGATGAAATTTCCGGTCTACCCCAATGACATGGCGTTTTGTCACAACAC
ATGGCGCTGTGCTGGTGGTCTCGGTGGGGCCTATTTATTTGGAGTTGTTTGCTTGCTCTCTTTCATCTTT
GTCTTCCTACACAGCAGCAAACACCACTCTCTCACTAAGACATATGGCCTCCTCCGAGGACGTCATCAAG
GAGTTCATGCGCTTCAAGGTGCGCATGGAGGGCTCCGTGAACGGCCACGAGTTCGAGATCGAGGGCGAGG
GCGAGGGCCGCCCCTACGAGGGCACCCAGACCGCCAAGCTGAAGGTGACCAAGGGCGGCCCCCTGCCCTT
CGCCTGGGACATCCTGTCCCCTCAGTTCCAGTACGGCTCCAAGGCCTACGTGAAGCACCCCGCCGACATC
CCCGACTACTTGAAGCTGTCCTTCCCCGAGGGCTTCAAGTGGGAGCGCGTGATGAACTTCGAGGACGGCG
GCGTGGTGACCGTGACCCAGGACTCCTCCCTGCAGGACGGCGAGTTCATCTACAAGGTGAAGCTGCGCGG
CACCAACTTCCCCTCCGACGGCCCCGTAATGCAGAAGAAGACCATGGGCTGGGAGGCCTCCACCGAGCGG
ATGTACCCCGAGGACGGCGCCCTGAAGGGCGAGATCAAGATGAGGCTGAAGCTGAAGGACGGCGGCCACT
ACGACGCCGAGGTCAAGACCACCTACATGGCCAAGAAGCCCGTGCAGCTGCCCGGCGCCTACAAGACCGA
CATCAAGCTGGACATCACCTCCCACAACGAGGACTACACCATCGTGGAACAGTACGAGCGCGCCGAGGGC
CGCCACTCCACCGGCGCCTAATCTAGAGTCGACCCAACAACAACAATTGCATTCATTTTATGTTTCAGGT
TCAGGGGGAGATGTGGGAGGTTTTTTAAAGCAAGTAAAACCTCTACAAATGTGGTAAAATCCGATAAGGA
TCGATCCGGGCTGGCGTAATAGCGAAGAGGCCCGCACCGATCGCCCTTCCCAACAGTTGCGCAGCCTGAA
TGGCGAATGG
[124 nt withheld, positions 1621-1744]
C
[91 nt withheld, positions 1746-1836]
A
[49 nt withheld, positions 1838-1886]
CCTTTGACGTTGGAGTCCACGTTCTTT
[37 nt withheld, positions 1914-1950]
ACCCTATCTCGGTCTATTCTTTTGATTTATAAGGGATTTTGCCGATTTCGGCCTATTGGTTAAAAAATGA
GCTGATTTAACAAAAATTTAACGCGAATTTTAACAAAATATTAACGCTTACAATTTCCTGATGCGGTATT
TTCTCCTTACGCATCTGTGCGGTATTTCACACCGCATACGCGGATCTGCGCAGCACCATGGCCTGAAATA
ACCTCTGAAAGAGGAACTTGGTTAGGTACCTTCTGAGGCGGAAAGAACCAGCTGTGGAATGTGTGTCAGT
TAGGGTGTGGAAAGTCCCCAGGCTCCCCAGCAGGCAGAAGTATGCAAAGCATGCATCTCAATTAGTCAGC
AACCAGGTGTGGAAAGTCCCCAGGCTCCCCAGCAGGCAGAAGTATGCAAAGCATGCATCTCAATTAGTCA
GCAACCATAGTCCCGCCCCTAACTCCGCCCATCCCGCCCCTAACTCCGCCCAGTTCCGCCCATTCTCCGC
CCCATGGCTGACTAATTTTTTTTATTTATGCAGAGGCCGAGGCCGCCTCGGCCTCTGAGCTATTCCAGAA
GTAGTGAGGAGGCTTTTTTGGAGGATCAAACGACGCCTTGCAACAAGCTGAGAAAAAACCAGGATCGGCA
AGGAAGGATTTTCAACGGAAACGTTGGCATCACCGGGTATAAAAAGGGGCCAATTTTTTTGTTGATTTGT
TGCGCGAATTCTCTTTGCCTCGTCTTTTTCTGTCTGTCTTTGTGCCAAAAACTCGTGTTCCGTTTTTTCT
TGTGCGCGGTCGCTCTCGGGCCGATCCGCAGAGGCAGCGCGAGTCGCGCAATAATCAAAAAAAAAAGAAG
GAGAACAAGAAAAAAAAGCGGCAACGTAGCGCACAAACTGGATTTTTTATGATTGAGCACAAGCCGCATG
AGACTTTTTGATCGCAAGGCAGCATTGGACGGGACGATGTCGCCGCCACCAGGGCGACGGGAGTCGCCCA
AAAATCGGCAAACGAGGACGGCCCGACGGGAGCGAGCCTCAAGCTTCGGCTCTGCAGTTGATCTCTTGCG
TCTGCGGTTTTTCTCCTAGCGACCTTGTTGGGCCGAGGGAAAAAAATAGTCGGGCCGCTGGTGGCTCTCT
GGGTCAGCGCGGAGAGGAAATAGACAAGAAAATAAATTAAAAAAAGACCAAACAAATCGTGCCGATGGTG
CGAGAAAAAGGGAGGCCACAACGCCTTGGCCTCTTCTCTTTCGTTTTCCCTCTGCGCGGTGCGGCGCTGG
GCGGGGCGCGTGGGTCCAAAAAAAAAAGGACGACACACACACACAAAAAATACGAACAAAAAATCTACGA
CGAATAGAAGGCCCCGGTTCGAGGCCGGCCCGAAAGGAGGCACCCCAATGGCGCCCAACGGCGGGGCACG
CCGAAACGACCTGCCGTCGCCGGCCAATGCCCTACCGTAAACAAAAAAAGAACACAAGCGTCTTCAAAAA
AAGACGATTGGTTGCATGCTTTGATAAATAGATCGGACCTCGCATCGTCAAACCGTATCGACAACAGCAA
CCAACACACTCTCGACAACAACAACAACAACAATAACCGCAACCGCAACCATCATCAGCTTGATTCTTCT
GACACAACAGTCTCGAACTTAAGGCTAGAGCCACCGATATCATGGGTACCACTCTTGACGACACGGCTTA
CCGGTACCGCACCAGTGTCCCGGGGGACGCCGAGGCCATCGAGGCACTGGATGGGTCCTTCACCACCGAC
ACCGTCTTCCGCGTCACCGCCACCGGGGACGGCTTCACCCTGCGGGAGGTGCCGGTGGACCCGCCCCTGA
CCAAGGTGTTCCCCGACGACGAATCGGACGACGAATCGGACGACGGGGAGGACGGCGACCCGGACTCTCG
GACGTTCGTCGCGTACGGGGACGACGGCGACCTGGCGGGCTTCGTGGTCGTCTCGTACTCCGGCTGGAAC
CGCCGGCTGACCGTCGAGGACATCGAGGTCGCCCCGGAGCACCGGGGGCACGGGGTCGGGCGCGCGTTGA
TGGGGCTCGCGACGGAGTTCGCCCGCGAGCGGGGTGCCGGGCACCTCTGGCTGGAGGTCACCAACGTCAA
CGCACCGGCGATCCACGCGTACCGGCGGATGGGGTTCACCCTCTGCGGCCTGGACACCGCCCTGTACGAC
GGCACCGCCTCGGACGGCGAGCAGGCGCTCTACATGAGCATGCCCTGCCCCTAATAAGCGGCGCCGTGCC
GCCTGTCTGTTTTCTCTATCTCCTTTTTGCAGTTCATGCGTGTGGACGCGCAACTTTTTTCAATGCAAGG
ACCACAACAGGCAATAAAAAACATAAAAACACAAAATGTCTCTAAGGCACAGCGGCCGCGATATCGCGGG
ACTCTGGGGTTCGAAATGACCGACCAAGCGACGCCCAACCTGCCATCACGATGGCCGCAATAAAATATCT
TTATTTTCATTACATCTGTGTGTTGGTTTTTTGTGTGAATCGATAGCGATAAGGATCCGCGTATGGTGCA
CTCTCAGTACAATCTGCTCTGATGCCGCATAGTTAAGCCAGCCCCGACACCCGCCAACACCCGCTGACGC
GCCCTGACGGGCTTGTCTGCTCCCGGCATCCGCTTACAGACAAGCTGTGACCGTCTCCGGGAGCTGCATG
TGTCAGAGGTTTTCACCGTCATCACCGAAACGCGCGAGACGAAAGGGCCTCGTGATACGCCTATTTTTAT
AGGTTAATGTCATGATAATAATGGTTTCTTAGACGTCAGGTGGCACTTTTCGGGGAAATGTGCGCGGAAC
CCCTATTTGTTTATTTTTCTAAATACATTCAAATATGTATCCGCTCATGAGACAATAACCCTGATAAATG
CTTCAATAATATTGAAAAAGGAAGAGTATGAGTATTCAACATTTCCGTGTCGCCCTTATTCCCTTTTTTG
CGGCATTTTGCCTTCCTGTTTTTGCTCACCCAGAAACGCTGGTGAAAGTAAAAGATGCTGAAGATCAGTT
GGGTGCACGAGTGGGTTACATCGAACTGGATCTCAACAGCGGTAAGATCCTTGAGAGTTTTCGCCCCGAA
GAACGTTTTCCAATGATGAGCACTTTTAAAGTTCTGCTATGTGGCGCGGTATTATCCCGTATTGACGCCG
GGCAAGAGCAACTCGGTCGCCGCATACACTATTCTCAGAATGACTTGGTTGAGTACTCACCAGTCACAGA
AAAGCATCTTACGGATGGCATGACAGTAAGAGAATTATGCAGTGCTGCCATAACCATGAGTGATAACACT
GCGGCCAACTTACTTCTGACAACGATCGGAGGACCGAAGGAGCTAACCGCTTTTTTGCACAACATGGGGG
ATCATGTAACTCGCCTTGATCGTTGGGAACCGGAGCTGAATGAAGCCATACCAAACGACGAGCGTGACAC
CACGATGCCTGTAGCAATGGCAACAACGTTGCGCAAACTATTAACTGGCGAACTACTTACTCTAGCTTCC
CGGCAACAATTAATAGACTGGATGGAGGCGGATAAAGTTGCAGGACCACTTCTGCGCTCGGCCCTTCCGG
CTGGCTGGTTTATTGCTGATAAATCTGGAGCCGGTGAGCGTGGGTCTCGCGGTATCATTGCAGCACTGGG
GCCAGATGGTAAGCCCTCCCGTATCGTAGTTATCTACACGACGGGGAGTCAGGCAACTATGGATGAACGA
AATAGACAGATCGCTGAGATAGGTGCCTCACTGATTAAGCATTGGTAACTGTCAGACCAAGTTTACTCAT
ATATACTTTAGATTGATTTAAAACTTCATTTTTAATTTAAAAGGATCTAGGTGAAGATCCTTTTTGATAA
TCTCATGACCAAAATCCCTTAACGTGAGTTTTCGTTCCACTGAGCGTCAGACCCCGTAGAAAAGATCAAA
GGATCTTCTTGAGATCCTTTTTTTCTGCGCGTAATCTGCTGCTTGCAAACAAAAAAACCACCGCTACCAG
CGGTGGTTTGTTTGCCGGATCAAGAGCTACCAACTCTTTTTCCGAAGGTAACTGGCTTCAGCAGAGCGCA
GATACCAAATACTGTTCTTCTAGTGTAGCCGTAGTTAGGCCACCACTTCAAGAACTCTGTAGCACCGCCT
ACATACCTCGCTCTGCTAATCCTGTTACCAGTGGCTGCTGCCAGTGGCGATAAGTCGTGTCTTACCGGGT
TGGACTCAAGACGATAGTTACCGGATAAGGCGCAGCGGTCGGGCTGAACGGGGGGTTCGTGCACACAGCC
CAGCTTGGAGCGAACGACCTACACCGAACTGAGATACCTACAGCGTGAGCTATGAGAAAGCGCCACGCTT
CCCGAAGGGAGAAAGGCGGACAGGTATCCGGTAAGCGGCAGGGTCGGAACAGGAGAGCGCACGAGGGAGC
TTCCAGGGGGAAACGCCTGGTATCTTTATAGTCCTGTCGGGTTTCGCCACCTCTGACTTGAGCGTCGATT
TTTGTGATGCTCGTCAGGGGGGCGGAGCCTATGGAAAAACGCCAGCAACGCGGCCTTTTTACGGTTCCTG
GCCTTTTGCTGGCCTTTTGCTCACATGGCTCGAC
Features (pLannotate 1.2.2; 13 found; start..end, strand, type, name):
    744..1421    +  CDS            mRFP1: monomeric derivative of DsRed (Campbell et al., 2002) mammalian codon-optimized
   1458..1526    -  CDS            large T antigen (fragment): large T antigen from SV40 (simian virus 40)
   1550..1617    +  CDS            lacZα (fragment): LacZα fragment of β-galactosidase; lacZ fragment
   1621..2049    +  rep_origin     f1 ori (sequence partly withheld): f1 bacteriophage origin of replication; arrow indicates direction of (+) strand synthesis
   2077..2128    -  misc_feature   bom (fragment): basis of mobility region from pBR322
   2234..2531    +  promoter       SV40 promoter: SV40 enhancer and early promoter
   3608..4172    +  CDS            NrsR (fragment): nourseothricin acetyltransferase; Streptomyces noursei nat1; confers resistance to nourseothricin
   4389..4437    +  polyA_signal   poly(A) signal: synthetic polyadenylation signal
   4457..4511    -  misc_feature   bom (fragment): basis of mobility region from pBR322
   4613..4648    -  CDS            rop (fragment): Rop protein, which maintains plasmids at low copy number; rop
   4743..4847    +  promoter       AmpR promoter: bla
   4848..5708    +  CDS            AmpR: β-lactamase; bla; confers resistance to ampicillin, carbenicillin, and related antibiotics
   5879..6467    +  rep_origin     ori: high-copy-number ColE1/pMB1/pBR322/pUC origin of replication
