[The description below was written by a language model from this plasmid's Addgene catalogue record and pLannotate feature annotations shown in this document.]
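Description:
vHB66 is an empty-backbone expression vector, derived from vHB63, designed for introducing second copies of genes into the giant viruses pandoravirus and mollivirus. No gene of interest is recorded; candidate genes are meant to be added by Gibson assembly. In bacteria the 6.5 kb plasmid is maintained as a standard E. coli shuttle. It carries a high-copy ColE1/pUC-type origin and a β-lactamase gene under its own promoter for ampicillin selection, plus an f1 phage origin. Short fragments annotated as bom, rop, lacZα and SV40 large T antigen appear to be leftovers from earlier cloning vectors rather than functional parts.

The catalogue lists the promoter as pneo650, but this element is not picked up in the automated annotation, so its position and which cassette it drives cannot be read from the feature table. It may lie in one of the sizeable unannotated stretches, such as the region upstream of the mRFP1 coding sequence or the gap of about 1 kb between the SV40 promoter and the resistance marker. The annotated payload consists of an mRFP1 open reading frame (a monomeric red fluorescent DsRed derivative), which could serve as a reporter or fusion partner, although the record does not say so. It is followed further downstream by an SV40 enhancer/early promoter, a nourseothricin acetyltransferase gene and a synthetic polyadenylation signal. Nourseothricin is the listed selectable marker outside bacteria, allowing enrichment of recombinant viruses or transfected material carrying the vector. The stated purpose fits complementation or ectopic expression studies, such as those that accompany gene disruption in these viruses.
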