Addgene plasmid #193456: vHB66
Purpose: (Empty Backbone) Vector for expression of second copy genes in pandoravirus/mollivirus
Depositing lab: Chantal Abergel. Depositing organization: CNRS UMR 7256, Laboratoire Information Genomique et Structurale. Publication: Evolution of giant pandoravirus revealed by CRISPR/Cas9. Bisio H, Legendre M, Giry C, Philippe N, Alempic JM, Jeudy S, Abergel C. Nat Commun. 2023 Jan 26;14(1):428. doi: 10.1038/s41467-023-36145-4. PubMed 36702819.
Backbone
  Vector backbone: vHB63
  Vector type: Pandoravirus/mollivirus Expression
  Promoter: pneo650
  Selectable markers: nourseothricin
Growth in bacteria
  Bacterial resistance: Ampicillin, 100 μg/mL
  Growth temperature: 37°C
  Growth strain: DH5alpha
  Copy number: Unknown
Gene/Insert
  Cloning method: Gibson Cloning
  Sequencing primers: 5′ CTTTTGCAAAAAGCTtCGGCTCTGCAGTTGATCTC; 3′ CAGAAGAATCAAGCTGATGATGGTTGCGGTTGC
Terms and licenses: Academic/Nonprofit Terms; Industry Terms: Not Available to Industry
How to cite: vHB66 was a gift from Chantal Abergel (Addgene plasmid # 193456 ; http://n2t.net/addgene:193456 ; RRID:Addgene_193456)
